>Addgene plasmid #64301 | pJexpress414_OmpA171_R4cons_P121F | depositor partial sequence | sequence record 107841 | OmpA coding region
ATGAAAAAGACCGCAATCGCCATCGCAGTGGCACTGGCTGGTTTCGCTACCGTAGCGCAGGCCGCGCCGA
AAGACAACACCTTCTATCTCGGCCTGAAAATGGGGATCAGCCAGTATCACGATACGGGATTTATTAACAA
TAATGGTCCGACGCATGAAAATCAGCTGGGGATCGGCGCATTTGGAGGTATCCAGGTCAATCCCTACGTT
GGCCTGGAACTCGGTGTCGACGTGCTGGGTCGTATGCCCTACAAAGGCAGTGTGGAAAATGGGGCGTATA
AAGCACAAGGGTATCAAGCAACTCTTAAGATGGGCGTGCCGATTACCGATGACGTGGACGTATATCTGCG
TTTAGGCGGTATGGTATGGCGTGCAGATACCAAATCTAATGTTTATGGCAAAAACCATGATACTGGCGTT
AGCTTCGTGATGGCAGGTGGCTCTGAATATGCAATTACCCCTGAAATCGCAATGCGCCTCGAAACACAAT
GGACTAACAATATTGGTGATGCGCACACCATTGGTACCCGTCCGGACAATCTGATGCTGTCTCTGGGTCT
GTCCTACCGTTTCGGTTGTTGCCCTGGTTGCTGTCACCATCACCACCATCACTAA
