>Addgene plasmid #64301 | pJexpress414_OmpA171_R4cons_P121F | addgene partial sequence | sequence record 114072 | T7 5'-TAATACGACTCACTATAGGG-3'
TTAGGAGATAAAACATATGAAAAAGACCGCAATCGCCATCGCAGTGGCACTGGCTGGTTTCGCTACCGTA
GCGCAGGCCGCGCCGAAAGACAACACCTTCTATCTCGGCCTGAAAATGGGGATCAGCCAGTATCACGATA
CGGGATTTATTAACAATAATGGTCCGACGCATGAAAATCAGCTGGGGATCGGCGCATTTGGAGGTATCCA
GGTCAATCCCTACGTTGGCCTGGAACTCGGTGTCGACGTGCTGGGTCGTATGCCCTACAAAGGCAGTGTG
GAAAATGGGGCGTATAAAGCACAAGGGTATCAAGCAACTCTTAAGATGGGCGTGCCGATTACCGATGACG
TGGACGTATATCTGCGTTTAGGCGGTATGGTATGGCGTGCAGATACCAAATCTAATGTTTATGGCAAAAA
CCATGATACTGGCGTTAGCTTCGTGATGGCAGGTGGCTCTGAATATGCAATTACCCCTGAAATCGCAATG
CGCCTCGAAACACAATGGACTAACAATATTGGTGATGCGCACACCATTGGTACCCGTCCGGACAATCTGA
TGCTGTCTCTGGGTCTGTCCTACCGTTTCGGTTGTTGCCCTGGTTGCTGTCACCATCACCACCATCACTA
AAAGCTTCCCCCTAGCATAACCCCTTGGGGCCTCTAAACGGGTCTTGAGGGGTTTTTTGCCCCTGAGACG
CGTCAATCGAGTTCGTACCTAAGGGCGACACCCCATAATTAGCCCGGGCGAAAGGCCCAGTCTTTCGACT
GAGCCTTTCGTTTTATTTGATGCCTGGCAGTTCCCTACTCTCGCATGGGGAGTCC
