[The description below was written by a language model from this plasmid's Addgene catalogue record.]
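Description:
pJexpress414_OmpA171_R4cons_P121F is a bacterial expression plasmid built on the commercial pJexpress backbone (about 4 kb without insert). It is a high-copy vector propagated in E. coli under ampicillin selection. The record does not name the origin of replication or list any other backbone features, and no feature table is available to confirm the detailed layout.

The payload is a synthetic 615 bp open reading frame, OmpA_R4cons_P121F, placed under a T7 promoter, so expression depends on a host that supplies T7 RNA polymerase. The insert encodes a computationally redesigned variant of the outer membrane protein OmpA, described as the conservative version of "Redesign 4" carrying an additional P121F substitution. The "OmpA171" in the name suggests the roughly 171-residue transmembrane beta-barrel domain, although the record does not state this explicitly. The associated work concerns redesign of the lipid-facing surface of OmpA, so the changes in this variant presumably lie on the barrel's membrane-exposed exterior.

Two tags are fused at the C terminus of the insert. The FlAsH tag is a short tetracysteine motif that binds a biarsenical fluorescein dye, allowing specific fluorescent labelling of the expressed protein. The 6His tag allows detection or purification by immobilised metal affinity chromatography. Together these features suit the construct to expressing the redesigned protein in E. coli and comparing its expression, folding or membrane insertion with other OmpA variants from the same design series. The cloning method used to assemble the plasmid is not recorded.
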