Addgene plasmid #64301: pJexpress414_OmpA171_R4cons_P121F
Purpose: Conservative version of OmpA Redesign 4 with P121F mutation
Depositing lab: Timothy Whitehead. Depositing organization: Michigan State University. Publication: Computational redesign of the lipid-facing surface of the outer membrane protein OmpA. Stapleton JA, Whitehead TA, Nanda V. Proc Natl Acad Sci U S A. 2015 Jul 21. pii: 201501836. 10.1073/pnas.1501836112 PubMed 26199411.
Backbone
  Vector backbone: pJexpress
  Backbone manufacturer: DNA2.0
  Backbone size w/o insert (bp): 4000
  Vector type: Bacterial Expression, Synthetic Biology
Growth in bacteria
  Bacterial resistance: Ampicillin, 100 μg/mL
  Growth temperature: 37°C
  Growth strain: XL1 Blue
  Copy number: High Copy
Gene/Insert
  Gene/Insert name: OmpA_R4cons_P121F
  Species: Synthetic
  Insert size (bp): 615
  Promoter: T7
  Tag / fusion protein: FlAsH (C terminal on insert); 6His (C terminal on insert)
  Cloning method: Unknown
  Sequencing primers: 5′ pTF 5′-CTCGAAAATAATAAAGGGAAAATCAG-3′; 3′ pTR 5′-TGGTAGTGTGGGGACTC-3′
Terms and licenses: Academic/Nonprofit Terms; Industry Terms: Not Available to Industry
How to cite: pJexpress414_OmpA171_R4cons_P121F was a gift from Timothy Whitehead (Addgene plasmid # 64301 ; http://n2t.net/addgene:64301 ; RRID:Addgene_64301)
